Addgene plasmid #1969: pFastBac Mel18 flag
Depositing lab: Robert Kingston. Depositing organization: Massachusetts General Hospital. Publication: Propagation of silencing; recruitment and repression of naive chromatin in trans by polycomb repressed chromatin. Lavigne M, Francis NJ, King IF, Kingston RE. Mol Cell 2004 Feb 13;13(3):415-25. 10.1016/S1097-2765(04)00006-1 PubMed 14967148.
Backbone
  Vector backbone: pFastBac
  Backbone manufacturer: Invitrogen
  Backbone size w/o insert (bp): 4775
  Vector type: Insect Expression
  Selectable markers: Gentamicin
Growth in bacteria
  Bacterial resistance: Ampicillin, 100 μg/mL
  Growth temperature: 37°C
  Growth strain: DH5alpha
  Copy number: High Copy
Gene/Insert
  Gene/Insert name: Mel18
  Species: M. musculus (mouse)
  Entrez Gene: Pcgf2 (a.k.a. Mel1, Mel18, Rnf1, Rnf110, Zfp14, Zfp144, mel-1, mel-18)
  Tag / fusion protein: flag (C terminal on insert)
  Cloning method: Restriction Enzyme; 5′ cloning site EcoRI (not destroyed); 3′ cloning site HindIII (not destroyed)
  Sequencing primers: 5′ Polyhedrin forward
Terms and licenses: Academic/Nonprofit Terms; Industry Terms: Not Available to Industry
Depositor comments: mouse Mel-18 cDNA with C-terminal Flag fusion. (kingston #1386)
How to cite: pFastBac Mel18 flag was a gift from Robert Kingston (Addgene plasmid # 1969 ; http://n2t.net/addgene:1969 ; RRID:Addgene_1969)
