[The description below was written by a language model from this plasmid's Addgene catalogue record.]
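Description:
pFastBac Mel18 flag is an insect-cell expression construct built on the commercial pFastBac backbone (about 4.8 kb without insert), a donor plasmid for making recombinant baculovirus. It is maintained in standard E. coli cloning strains as a high-copy plasmid under ampicillin selection. The record also lists gentamicin as a selectable marker. In pFastBac-type vectors the gentamicin resistance gene travels with the expression cassette when it is transposed into a baculovirus shuttle genome (bacmid) in a specialised E. coli host, which allows recombinant bacmids to be selected. No feature table is provided, so the origin, transposition elements and polyadenylation signal cannot be confirmed from the record itself.

The insert is the mouse Mel-18 cDNA (gene symbol Pcgf2, also called Rnf110 or Zfp144), a Polycomb group RING finger protein. It is cloned between EcoRI at the 5′ end and HindIII at the 3′ end, and both sites are retained. A FLAG epitope is fused to the C terminus of the protein for immunodetection and anti-FLAG affinity purification. The promoter is not stated explicitly, but the recommended polyhedrin forward sequencing primer fits the strong, very late baculoviral polyhedrin promoter that normally drives expression in this backbone.

The construct is intended for producing FLAG-tagged Mel-18 in baculovirus-infected insect cells. The associated publication concerns recruitment and repression of chromatin by Polycomb-repressed chromatin, which suggests the recombinant protein was used, alone or with other Polycomb components, in biochemical studies of Polycomb-mediated silencing.
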