>Addgene plasmid #1969 | pFastBac Mel18 flag | addgene partial sequence | sequence record 16990 | 1969 with ph-F
TTTTGTATAAAAACCTATAAATATTCCGGATTATTCATACCGTCCCACCATCGGGCGCGGATCCCGGTCC
GAAGCGCGCGGAATTCCCAAATCTCCTCAGTCCTGACCCCGGCATCATGCATCGGACCACACGGATTAAA
ATCACGGAGCTGAACCCTCACCTCATGTGTGCCCTCTGTGGGGGCTATTTTATTGATGCCACCACCATTG
TGGAATGCTTACATTCCTTCTGCAAAACCTGCATCGTACGCTACTTGGAGACCAACAAATACTGCCCCAT
GTGTGACGTCCAGGTCCATAAAACTCGACCACTGCTGAGCATCAGATCAGACAAAACCCTCCAGGACATT
GTCTACAAGTTGGTGCCTGGGCTTTTTAAAGATGAAATGAAACGGCGACGGGACTTCTATGCAGCATACC
CCCTGACAGAGGTCCCCAACGGCTCCAACGAGGACCGAGGCGAGGTCCTGGAACAGGAGAAGGGGGCTCT
GGGTGACGACGAGATTGTCAGTCTTTCCATTGAGTTCTACGAAGGCGTCAGGGACCGAGAGGAGAAGAAG
AACCTCACGGAGAATGGAGATGGGGACAAGGAGAAGACAGGAGTGCGATTCCTGCGGTGCCCAGCAGCCA
TGACCGTCATGCACCTGGCAAAGTTCCTCCGCAACAAAATGGATGTGCCCAGCAAGTACAAGGTGGAGAT
CCTCTATGAAGATGAGCCCCTGA
